>Addgene plasmid #89672 | pexA2_ring | addgene full sequence | sequence record 190872 | Addgene NGS Result
TTTGCGTATTGGGCGCTCTTCCGCTTCCTCGCTCACTGACTCGCTGCGCTCGGTCGTTCGGCTGCGGCGA
GCGGTATCAGCTCACTCAAAGGCGGTAATACGGTTATCCACAGAATCAGGGGATAACGCAGGAAAGAACA
TGTGAGCAAAAGGCCAGCAAAAGGCCAGGAACCGTAAAAAGGCCGCGTTGCTGGCGTTTTTCCATAGGCT
CCGCCCCCCTGACGAGCATCACAAAAATCGACGCTCAAGTCAGAGGTGGCGAAACCCGACAGGACTATAA
AGATACCAGGCGTTTCCCCCTGGAAGCTCCCTCGTGCGCTCTCCTGTTCCGACCCTGCCGCTTACCGGAT
ACCTGTCCGCCTTTCTCCCTTCGGGAAGCGTGGCGCTTTCTCATAGCTCACGCTGTAGGTATCTCAGTTC
GGTGTAGGTCGTTCGCTCCAAGCTGGGCTGTGTGCACGAACCCCCCGTTCAGCCCGACCGCTGCGCCTTA
TCCGGTAACTATCGTCTTGAGTCCAACCCGGTAAGACACGACTTATCGCCACTGGCAGCAGCCACTGGTA
ACAGGATTAGCAGAGCGAGGTATGTAGGCGGTGCTACAGAGTTCTTGAAGTGGTGGCCTAACTACGGCTA
CACTAGAAGAACAGTATTTGGTATCTGCGCTCTGCTGAAGCCAGTTACCTTCGGAAAAAGAGTTGGTAGC
TCTTGATCCGGCAAACAAACCACCGCTGGTAGCGGTGGTTTTTTTGTTTGCAAGCAGCAGATTACGCGCA
GAAAAAAAGGATCTCAAGAAGATCCTTTGATCTTTTCTACGGGGTCTGACGCTCAGTGGAACGAAAACTC
ACGTTAAGGGATTTTGGTCATGAGATTATCAAAAAGGATCTTCACCTAGATCCTTTTAAATTAAAAATGA
AGTTTTAAATCAATCTAAAGTATATATGAGTAAACTTGGTCTGACAGTTACCAATGCTTAATCAGTGAGG
CACCTATCTCAGCGATCTGTCTATTTCGTTCATCCATAGTTGCCTGACTCCCCGTCGTGTAGATAACTAC
GATACGGGAGGGCTTACCATCTGGCCCCAGTGCTGCAATGATACCGCGACTCCCACGCTCACCGGCTCCA
GATTTATCAGCAATAAACCAGCCAGCCGGAAGGGCCGAGCGCAGAAGTGGTCCTGCAACTTTATCCGCCT
CCATCCAGTCTATTAATTGTTGCCGGGAAGCTAGAGTAAGTAGTTCGCCAGTTAATAGTTTGCGCAACGT
TGTTGCCATTGCTACAGGCATCGTGGTGTCACGCTCGTCGTTTGGTATGGCTTCATTCAGCTCCGGTTCC
CAACGATCAAGGCGAGTTACATGATCCCCCATGTTGTGCAAAAAAGCGGTTAGCTCCTTCGGTCCTCCGA
TCGTTGTCAGAAGTAAGTTGGCCGCAGTGTTATCACTCATGGTTATGGCAGCACTGCATAATTCTCTTAC
TGTCATGCCATCCGTAAGATGCTTTTCTGTGACTGGTGAGTACTCAACCAAGTCATTCTGAGAATAGTGT
ATGCGGCGACCGAGTTGCTCTTGCCCGGCGTCAATACGGGATAATACCGCGCCACATAGCAGAACTTTAA
AAGTGCTCATCATTGGAAAACGTTCTTCGGGGCGAAAACTCTCAAGGATCTTACCGCTGTTGAGATCCAG
TTCGATGTAACCCACTCGTGCACCCAACTGATCTTCAGCATCTTTTACTTTCACCAGCGTTTCTGGGTGA
GCAAAAACAGGAAGGCAAAATGCCGCAAAAAAGGGAATAAGGGCGACACGGAAATGTTGAATACTCATAC
TCTTCCTTTTTCAATATTATTGAAGCATTTATCAGGGTTATTGTCTCATGAGCGGATACATATTTGAATG
TATTTAGAAAAATAAACAAATAGGGGTTCCGCGCACATTTCCCCGAAAAGTGCCACCTGACGTCTAAGAA
ACCATTATTATCATGACATTAACCTATAAAAATAGGCGTATCACGAGGCCCTTTCGTCTCGCGCGTTTCG
GTGATGACGGTGAAAACCTCTGACACATGCAGCTCCCGGAGACGGTCACAGCTTGTCTGTAAGCGGATGC
CGGGAGCAGACAAGCCCGTCAGGGCGCGTCAGCGGGTGTTGGCGGGTGTCGGGGCTGGCTTAACTATGCG
GCATCAGAGCAGATTGTACTGAGAGTGCACCAATTGGGTACCGAGCTCGCGGCCGCAAGCTCTGCTCGAC
GTAACTGACGTATACTGTGGAAAGGCTAGAACCCGTCCGTTATAACATGAAACGAGAACTAACGATAGCA
TCGGTCCGGTGAATCCACATTTACCAACCTCGCTGGACATAGATACTAGAATGCTCGCGTATTGAAAGGA
AAAAGAGCAACTCGTATGTCCGGTCCGTGTTAGCGATGCGACGAAAACGCCTCCACGGTCGCCAATGAGC
CACTTGTAACAGCCGGATCCTCAGTCAGTAAATTCAGATGATCGCTGTCGTTCTTGTCCATGCCTTTATG
CTTTACCAGTACATGTATAACTAAGTACAAGTCTTACTGTATATCCTATAAATGTCGGTTGCCGTCTTTG
ACGCCACAGAGGGTACTTCGAGATCAATCGATAGTAATAGCCCTAAGTGAGCTTCAGGCCTTCGACGAAA
CGTTACGCCTCTCGCAATAGTCGGATGAGCTTCGAGATCTATGAATTATGAGTTATACCAACGAGGTATC
GATCAAGAGTTGTCGGTTCACGAATTGTCGGAGCCATCCAAGAGCGCTGATTACATTGATCTGAGGTAAG
ATTTTATCACTGTAAACCCAGTGGCTCATTTCTTCCATCCTGGATAGAGTCACCCGATGCCTGCATTAGT
GAGTGACAAGGCTTGATAGTTATTCAGTAGTACCGATAGTATCCGAGACAATATTGGATGAAATACTAGC
TAAACTCCACAAGAATCGTGATAATTTGTGCGATCTGGTCGTTGATCGAGATGATCCGCTGATGAGCCTA
AGCCGACATACAGCGCACCTCTAATACCTGCCAGCACATTCAGATGAATCGATATTGAACTTTTTGAAGT
CTATTAAGCGCCGCGGTCCAGCACCTGCTTTTGCTCGCTTGGATCCGAATTCCTGTGTGAAATTGTTATC
CGCTCACAATTCCACACAACATACGAGCCGGAAGCATAAAGTGTAAAGCCTGGGGTGCCTAATGAGTGAG
CTAACTCACATTAATTGCGTTGCGCTCACTGCCCGCTTTCCAGTCGGGAAACCTGTCGTGCCAGCTGCAT
TAATGAATCGGCCAACGCGCGGGGAGAGGCGG
Features (pLannotate 1.2.2; 9 found; start..end, strand, type, name):
    199..787     -  rep_origin     ori: high-copy-number ColE1/pMB1/pBR322/pUC origin of replication
    958..1818    -  CDS            AmpR: β-lactamase; bla; confers resistance to ampicillin, carbenicillin, and related antibiotics
   1819..1923    -  promoter       AmpR promoter: bla
   2018..2053    +  CDS            rop (fragment): Rop protein, which maintains plasmids at low copy number; rop
   2155..2202    +  misc_feature   bom (fragment): basis of mobility region from pBR322
   3143..3159    -  protein_bind   lac operator: The lac repressor binds to the lac operator to inhibit transcription in E. coli. This inhibition can be relieved by adding lactose or isopropyl-β-D-thiogalactopyranoside (IPTG). lac repressor encoded by lacI
   3167..3197    -  promoter       lac promoter: promoter for the E. coli lac operon
   3212..3233    -  protein_bind   CAP binding site: CAP binding activates transcription in the presence of cAMP. E. coli catabolite activator protein
   3246..16      -  CDS            lacI (fragment) (across the origin): lac repressor; lacI; The lac repressor binds to the lac operator to inhibit transcription in E. coli. This inhibition can be relieved by adding lactose or isopropyl-β-D-thiogalactopyranoside (IPTG).
