[The description below was written by a language model from this plasmid's Addgene catalogue record and pLannotate feature annotations shown in this document.]
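Description:
pexA2_ring is a small (about 3.3 kb) bacterial cloning plasmid built on the commercial pEX-A2 gene-synthesis backbone. It carries an 872 bp fully synthetic insert called "ring". It is propagated in E. coli as a high-copy plasmid through a ColE1/pUC-type origin of replication. Selection is with ampicillin, through a β-lactamase gene driven by its native bla promoter. The vector type is recorded as unspecified, and nothing in the record points to use in any host other than E. coli.

The automated annotation identifies only backbone elements. Besides the origin and AmpR cassette, these are short pBR322-derived remnants (fragments of rop and the bom region) and a lac regulatory segment made up of a CAP binding site, lac promoter, lac operator and a fragment of lacI. These are vestiges typical of pUC-style cloning vectors. The insert itself is not annotated and most likely occupies the unannotated stretch of roughly 900 bp between the bom fragment and the lac operator, although the cloning sites are recorded as unknown. No coding sequence, tag or reporter is recorded for the insert.

According to the deposit information, the plasmid supplies a DNA template for building DNA–protein hybrid nanostructures. Specifically, it is the template for a ring-shaped object in a study of genetically encoded, self-assembling DNA–protein nanoscale shapes. The insert therefore appears to act as designed structural DNA rather than as an expression cassette. The record does not describe how it is excised or amplified, or which proteins fold it.
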