Addgene plasmid #89672: pexA2_ring
Purpose: Plasmid for the construction of DNA-protein hybrid nanostructures. Template for the ring shown in figure 3C of associated article.
Depositing lab: Hendrik Dietz. Depositing organization: Technische Universitaet Muenchen (TUM). Publication: Self-assembly of genetically encoded DNA-protein hybrid nanoscale shapes. Praetorius F, Dietz H. Science. 2017 Mar 24;355(6331). pii: eaam5488. doi: 10.1126/science.aam5488. PubMed 28336611.
Backbone
  Vector backbone: pEX-A2
  Backbone manufacturer: Eurofins
  Vector type: Unspecified
Growth in bacteria
  Bacterial resistance: Ampicillin, 100 μg/mL
  Growth temperature: 37°C
  Growth strain: DH5alpha
  Copy number: High Copy
Gene/Insert
  Gene/Insert name: ring
  Species: Synthetic
  Insert size (bp): 872
  Cloning method: Restriction Enzyme; 5′ cloning site unknown (unknown if destroyed); 3′ cloning site unknown (unknown if destroyed)
  Sequencing primers: 5′ ggagcagacaagcccgtcagg; 3′ caggctttacactttatgcttccggc
Terms and licenses: Academic/Nonprofit Terms; Industry Terms: Not Available to Industry
How to cite: pexA2_ring was a gift from Hendrik Dietz (Addgene plasmid # 89672 ; http://n2t.net/addgene:89672 ; RRID:Addgene_89672)
