>Addgene plasmid #89672 | pexA2_ring | depositor partial sequence | sequence record 173758 | template for DNA-protein hybrid structure
TCTGCTCGACGTAACTGACGTATACTGTGGAAAGGCTAGAACCCGTCCGTTATAACATGAAACGAGAACT
AACGATAGCATCGGTCCGGTGAATCCACATTTACCAACCTCGCTGGACATAGATACTAGAATGCTCGCGT
ATTGAAAGGAAAAAGAGCAACTCGTATGTCCGGTCCGTGTTAGCGATGCGACGAAAACGCCTCCACGGTC
GCCAATGAGCCACTTGTAACAGCCGGATCCTCAGTCAGTAAATTCAGATGATCGCTGTCGTTCTTGTCCA
TGCCTTTATGCTTTACCAGTACATGTATAACTAAGTACAAGTCTTACTGTATATCCTATAAATGTCGGTT
GCCGTCTTTGACGCCACAGAGGGTACTTCGAGATCAATCGATAGTAATAGCCCTAAGTGAGCTTCAGGCC
TTCGACGAAACGTTACGCCTCTCGCAATAGTCGGATGAGCTTCGAGATCTATGAATTATGAGTTATACCA
ACGAGGTATCGATCAAGAGTTGTCGGTTCACGAATTGTCGGAGCCATCCAAGAGCGCTGATTACATTGAT
CTGAGGTAAGATTTTATCACTGTAAACCCAGTGGCTCATTTCTTCCATCCTGGATAGAGTCACCCGATGC
CTGCATTAGTGAGTGACAAGGCTTGATAGTTATTCAGTAGTACCGATAGTATCCGAGACAATATTGGATG
AAATACTAGCTAAACTCCACAAGAATCGTGATAATTTGTGCGATCTGGTCGTTGATCGAGATGATCCGCT
GATGAGCCTAAGCCGACATACAGCGCACCTCTAATACCTGCCAGCACATTCAGATGAATCGATATTGAAC
TTTTTGAAGTCTATTAAGCGCCGCGGTCCAGC
